Addgene plasmid #230743: AiP1947 - pAAV-AiE2490m-minBG-SYFP2-WPRE3-BGHpA
Purpose: AiE2490m is an enhancer sequence, designed to drive AAV-mediated transgene expression in specific populations of brain cells
Depositing lab: Allen Institute for Brain Science & Bosiljka Tasic. Depositing organization: Allen Institute. Publication: A suite of enhancer AAVs and transgenic mouse lines for genetic access to cortical cell types. Ben-Simon Y, Hooper M, Narayan S, Daigle TL, Dwivedi D, Way SW, Oster A, Stafford DA, Mich JK, Taormina MJ, Martinez RA, Opitz-Araya X, Roth JR, Alexander JR, Allen S, Amster A, Arbuckle J, Ayala A, Baker PM, Bakken TE, Barcelli T, Barta S, Bendrick J, Bertagnolli D, Bielstein C, Bishwakarma P, Bowlus J, Boyer G, Brouner K, Casian B, Casper T, Chakka AB, Chakrabarty R, Chance RK, Chavan S, Clark M, Colbert K, Collman F, Daniel S, Departee M, DiValentin P, Donadio N, Dotson N, Egdorf T, Fliss T, Gabitto M, Garcia J, Gary A, Gasperini M, Gloe J, Goldy J, Gore BB, Graybuck L, Greisman N, Haeseleer F, Halterman C, Haradon Z, Hastings SD, Helback O, Ho W, Hockemeyer D, Huang C, Huff S, Hunker A, Johansen N, Jones D, Juneau Z, Kalmbach B, Kannan M, Khem S, Kussick E, Kutsal R, Larsen R, Lee C, Lee AY, Leibly M, Lenz GH, Li S, Liang E, Lusk N, Madigan Z, Malloy J, Malone J, McCue R, Melchor J, Mollenkopf T, Moosman S, Morin E, Newman D, Ng L, Ngo K, Omstead V, Otto S, Oyama A, Pena N, Pham T, Phillips E, Pom CA, Potekhina L, Ransford S, Ray PL, Rette D, Reynoldson C, Rimorin C, Rocha D, Ruiz A, Sanchez REA, Sawyer L, Sedeno-Cortes A, Sevigny JP, Shapovalova N, Shepard N, Shulga L, Sigler AR, Siverts L, Soliman S, Somasundaram S, Staats B, Stewart K, Szelenyi E, Tieu M, Trader C, Tran A, van Velthoven CTJ, Walker M, Wang Y, Weed N, Wirthlin M, Wood T, Wynalda B, Yao Z, Zhou T, Ariza J, Dee N, Reding M, Ronellenfitch K, Mufti S, Sunkin SM, Smith KA, Esposito L, Waters J, Thyagarajan B, Yao S, Lein ES, Zeng H, Levi BP, Ngai J, Ting JT, Tasic B. Cell. 2025 May 16:S0092-8674(25)00513-6. doi: 10.1016/j.cell.2025.05.002. PubMed 40403729.
Backbone
  Vector backbone: pAAV2
  Vector type: AAV
Growth in bacteria
  Bacterial resistance: Ampicillin, 100 μg/mL
  Growth temperature: 37°C
  Growth strain: NEB Stable
  Copy number: High Copy
Gene/Insert
  Gene/Insert name: SYFP2
  Species: Synthetic
  Promoter: minBG
  Cloning method: Gibson Cloning
Terms and licenses: Academic/Nonprofit Terms; Industry Terms: Not Available to Industry
How to cite: AiP1947 - pAAV-AiE2490m-minBG-SYFP2-WPRE3-BGHpA was a gift from Allen Institute for Brain Science & Bosiljka Tasic (Addgene plasmid # 230743 ; http://n2t.net/addgene:230743 ; RRID:Addgene_230743)
