[The description below was written by a language model from this plasmid's Addgene catalogue record and pLannotate feature annotations shown in this document.]
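Description:
AiP1947 - pAAV-AiE2490m-minBG-SYFP2-WPRE3-BGHpA is a 4,809-nt AAV transfer plasmid built on a pAAV2 backbone and used to package recombinant adeno-associated virus for enhancer-driven reporter expression in the brain. It is propagated in E. coli as a high-copy plasmid from a ColE1/pUC-type origin and selected with ampicillin through the β-lactamase gene and its native promoter. The backbone also carries a filamentous phage origin (called f1 in one annotation and M13 in the other) and small pBR322-derived remnants (bom and rop fragments). The recorded growth strain is a recombination-deficient one, a common choice for maintaining the repeat-rich ITRs.

The payload lies between two AAV2 inverted terminal repeats, which provide the signals for replication and encapsidation of the viral genome. One ITR is annotated in full, while the other is detected only as short fragments. By the construct name and catalogue fields, the AiE2490m enhancer sits upstream of a minimal beta-globin promoter (minBG). Neither element is called by the automated annotation, but an unannotated stretch of roughly 700 nt between the left ITR and the reporter is consistent with their position. A minimal promoter has little activity by itself, so expression depends on the enhancer, which is meant to restrict it to specific brain cell populations; the record does not say which ones. The transcript encodes SYFP2, a rapidly maturing monomeric yellow fluorescent protein. It is followed by WPRE3, a shortened woodchuck post-transcriptional element (annotated as two WPRE fragments) that boosts expression while saving packaging space, and then by the bovine growth hormone polyadenylation signal. The depositor and sequencing-derived records are the same length and show the same features in opposite orientations. The vector serves to label and assess enhancer-defined cell types after AAV delivery.
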