Features (pLannotate 1.2.2; 14 found; start..end, strand, type, name):
     12..39      +  repeat_region  AAV2 ITR (fragment): inverted terminal repeat of adeno-associated virus serotype 2 inverted
     68..95      +  repeat_region  AAV2 ITR (fragment): inverted terminal repeat of adeno-associated virus serotype 2 inverted
    827..1543    +  CDS            SYFP2: SYFP2 is a basic (constitutively fluorescent) yellow fluorescent protein published in 2006, derived from Aequorea victoria. It is reported to be a very rapidly-maturing monomer with moderate acid sensitivity.
   1583..1740    +  misc_feature   WPRE (fragment): woodchuck hepatitis virus posttranscriptional regulatory element
   1746..1826    +  misc_feature   WPRE (fragment): woodchuck hepatitis virus posttranscriptional regulatory element
   1843..1954    +  polyA_signal   bGH poly(A) signal: bovine growth hormone polyadenylation signal
   2072..2212    +  repeat_region  AAV2 ITR: inverted terminal repeat of adeno-associated virus serotype 2 inverted
   2217..2268    -  misc_feature   bom (fragment): basis of mobility region from pBR322
   2287..2667    +  rep_origin     M13 ori (sequence partly withheld): M13 bacteriophage origin of replication; arrow indicates direction of (+) strand synthesis
   2743..2792    -  misc_feature   bom (fragment): basis of mobility region from pBR322
   2894..2929    -  CDS            rop (fragment): Rop protein, which maintains plasmids at low copy number; rop
   3024..3128    +  promoter       AmpR promoter: bla
   3129..3989    +  CDS            AmpR: β-lactamase; bla; confers resistance to ampicillin, carbenicillin, and related antibiotics
   4160..4748    +  rep_origin     ori: high-copy-number ColE1/pMB1/pBR322/pUC origin of replication
>Addgene plasmid #230743 | AiP1947 - pAAV-AiE2490m-minBG-SYFP2-WPRE3-BGHpA | depositor full sequence | sequence record 453232 | Full Sequence
CCTGCAGGCAGCTGCGCGCTCGCTCGCTCACTGAGGCCGCCCGGGCGTCGGGCGACCTTTGGTCGCCCGG
CCTCAGTGAGCGAGCGAGCGCGCAGAGAGGGAGTGGCCAACTCCATCACTAGGGGTTCCTGCGGCCGCAT
CCGCCTTGTTTGAGATAGTTTCTTGTTTGCAACTGCATAATGCCACACTAGCTGGCCCGTTATCTTAAGG
TCTCTGTGTCCGCCTCCCCTTTTGCCTTTGAAGCTATGGTTTATATACGCATGCTGCTGTGTCTGGCTTT
ACGCGGAGTTCTGAGGATCCAAACCCAAGTCCTCAGGCTTGCCCGGCCAGCAGCACTTTTCCCATTGTAC
CATCTCCCCACGCCCTGTAATAGACTTTTAAATGAGCCTGAGAAAAGTGTCACTTGGTTGGTGCCAAGTG
GTTTTAGAAATCACATTTCCCTTCTTTGGGAATGATGCCACCTTCCCCCTGGTGCATTACTCAATTACAC
TAGAGCTTTGTTAGTATGCAAATCAGACGGCAGCCATCTGTGCTGTCAGAACGCATCAGACCTAGGTTGT
CATCTACAGATTTCTAGCTCTGGTTGATTATTCAGAAATGACTTGATCTAAAGGTAAACGAGTTGCCATT
TGACCAAGAAACCAGGTCCGTAAGTGAAGACTTAGTGCTGACTTCCGCTAAATGCTCCCCCATGCCCCGT
AATTACTTTTTCGGTGATTGCTTTCCGGAGCTCGGGCTGGGCATAAAAGTCAGGGCAGAGCCATCTATTG
CTTACATTTGCTTCTGGGATCCAGATCTTTCGAAGCTAGCGCTACCGGTCGCCACCATGGTGAGCAAGGG
CGAGGAGCTGTTCACCGGGGTGGTGCCCATCCTGGTCGAGCTGGACGGCGACGTAAACGGCCACAAGTTC
AGCGTGTCCGGCGAGGGCGAGGGCGATGCCACCTACGGCAAGCTGACCCTGAAGCTGATCTGCACCACCG
GCAAGCTGCCCGTGCCCTGGCCCACCCTCGTGACCACCCTGGGCTACGGCGTGCAGTGCTTCGCCCGCTA
CCCCGACCACATGAAGCAGCACGACTTCTTCAAGTCCGCCATGCCCGAAGGCTACGTCCAGGAGCGCACC
ATCTTCTTCAAGGACGACGGCAACTACAAGACCCGCGCCGAGGTGAAGTTCGAGGGCGACACCCTGGTGA
ACCGCATCGAGCTGAAGGGCATCGACTTCAAGGAGGACGGCAACATCCTGGGGCACAAGCTGGAGTACAA
CTACAACAGCCACAACGTCTATATCACCGCCGACAAGCAGAAGAACGGCATCAAGGCCAACTTCAAGATC
CGCCACAACATCGAGGACGGCGGCGTGCAGCTCGCCGACCACTACCAGCAGAACACCCCCATCGGCGACG
GCCCCGTGCTGCTGCCCGACAACCACTACCTGAGCTACCAGTCCAAGCTGAGCAAAGACCCCAACGAGAA
GCGCGATCACATGGTCCTGCTGGAGTTCGTGACCGCCGCCGGGATCACTCTCGGCATGGACGAGCTGTAC
AAGTAAGTCGACGGCGCGCCGCGGCCGCGAATTCGATATCATAATCAACCTCTGGATTACAAAATTTGTG
AAAGATTGACTGGTATTCTTAACTATGTTGCTCCTTTTACGCTATGTGGATACGCTGCTTTAATGCCTTT
GTATCATGCTATTGCTTCCCGTATGGCTTTCATTTTCTCCTCCTTGTATAAATCCTGGTTAGTTCTTGCC
ACGGCGGAACTCATCGCCGCCTGCCTTGCCCGCTGCTGGACAGGGGCTCGGCTGTTGGGCACTGACAATT
CCGTGGCTCGAGAGATCTTCGACTGTGCCTTCTAGTTGCCAGCCATCTGTTGTTTGCCCCTCCCCCGTGC
CTTCCTTGACCCTGGAAGGTGCCACTCCCACTGTCCTTTCCTAATAAAATGAGGAAATTGCATCGCATTG
TCTGAGTAGGTGTCATTCTATTCTGGGGGGTGGGGTGGGGCAGGACAGCAAGGGGGAGGATTGGGAAGAC
AATAGCAGGCATGAGATCTCACGTGCGGACCGAGCGGCCGCAGGAACCCCTAGTGATGGAGTTGGCCACT
CCCTCTCTGCGCGCTCGCTCGCTCACTGAGGCCGGGCGACCAAAGGTCGCCCGACGCCCGGGCTTTGCCC
GGGCGGCCTCAGTGAGCGAGCGAGCGCGCAGCTGCCTGCAGGGGCGCCTGATGCGGTATTTTCTCCTTAC
GCATCTGTGCGGTATTTCACACCGCATA
[142 nt withheld, positions 2269-2410]
C
[141 nt withheld, positions 2412-2552]
CCTTTGACGTTGGAGTCCACGTTCTTT
[37 nt withheld, positions 2580-2616]
ACCCTATCTCGGGCTATTCTTTTGATTTATAAGGGATTTTGCCGATTTCGGCCTATTGGTTAAAAAATGA
GCTGATTTAACAAAAATTTAACGCGAATTTTAACAAAATATTAACGTTTACAATTTTATGGTGCACTCTC
AGTACAATCTGCTCTGATGCCGCATAGTTAAGCCAGCCCCGACACCCGCCAACACCCGCTGACGCGCCCT
GACGGGCTTGTCTGCTCCCGGCATCCGCTTACAGACAAGCTGTGACCGTCTCCGGGAGCTGCATGTGTCA
GAGGTTTTCACCGTCATCACCGAAACGCGCGAGACGAAAGGGCCTCGTGATACGCCTATTTTTATAGGTT
AATGTCATGATAATAATGGTTTCTTAGACGTCAGGTGGCACTTTTCGGGGAAATGTGCGCGGAACCCCTA
TTTGTTTATTTTTCTAAATACATTCAAATATGTATCCGCTCATGAGACAATAACCCTGATAAATGCTTCA
ATAATATTGAAAAAGGAAGAGTATGAGTATTCAACATTTCCGTGTCGCCCTTATTCCCTTTTTTGCGGCA
TTTTGCCTTCCTGTTTTTGCTCACCCAGAAACGCTGGTGAAAGTAAAAGATGCTGAAGATCAGTTGGGTG
CACGAGTGGGTTACATCGAACTGGATCTCAACAGCGGTAAGATCCTTGAGAGTTTTCGCCCCGAAGAACG
TTTTCCAATGATGAGCACTTTTAAAGTTCTGCTATGTGGCGCGGTATTATCCCGTATTGACGCCGGGCAA
GAGCAACTCGGTCGCCGCATACACTATTCTCAGAATGACTTGGTTGAGTACTCACCAGTCACAGAAAAGC
ATCTTACGGATGGCATGACAGTAAGAGAATTATGCAGTGCTGCCATAACCATGAGTGATAACACTGCGGC
CAACTTACTTCTGACAACGATCGGAGGACCGAAGGAGCTAACCGCTTTTTTGCACAACATGGGGGATCAT
GTAACTCGCCTTGATCGTTGGGAACCGGAGCTGAATGAAGCCATACCAAACGACGAGCGTGACACCACGA
TGCCTGTAGCAATGGCAACAACGTTGCGCAAACTATTAACTGGCGAACTACTTACTCTAGCTTCCCGGCA
ACAATTAATAGACTGGATGGAGGCGGATAAAGTTGCAGGACCACTTCTGCGCTCGGCCCTTCCGGCTGGC
TGGTTTATTGCTGATAAATCTGGAGCCGGTGAGCGTGGGTCTCGCGGTATCATTGCAGCACTGGGGCCAG
ATGGTAAGCCCTCCCGTATCGTAGTTATCTACACGACGGGGAGTCAGGCAACTATGGATGAACGAAATAG
ACAGATCGCTGAGATAGGTGCCTCACTGATTAAGCATTGGTAACTGTCAGACCAAGTTTACTCATATATA
CTTTAGATTGATTTAAAACTTCATTTTTAATTTAAAAGGATCTAGGTGAAGATCCTTTTTGATAATCTCA
TGACCAAAATCCCTTAACGTGAGTTTTCGTTCCACTGAGCGTCAGACCCCGTAGAAAAGATCAAAGGATC
TTCTTGAGATCCTTTTTTTCTGCGCGTAATCTGCTGCTTGCAAACAAAAAAACCACCGCTACCAGCGGTG
GTTTGTTTGCCGGATCAAGAGCTACCAACTCTTTTTCCGAAGGTAACTGGCTTCAGCAGAGCGCAGATAC
CAAATACTGTCCTTCTAGTGTAGCCGTAGTTAGGCCACCACTTCAAGAACTCTGTAGCACCGCCTACATA
CCTCGCTCTGCTAATCCTGTTACCAGTGGCTGCTGCCAGTGGCGATAAGTCGTGTCTTACCGGGTTGGAC
TCAAGACGATAGTTACCGGATAAGGCGCAGCGGTCGGGCTGAACGGGGGGTTCGTGCACACAGCCCAGCT
TGGAGCGAACGACCTACACCGAACTGAGATACCTACAGCGTGAGCTATGAGAAAGCGCCACGCTTCCCGA
AGGGAGAAAGGCGGACAGGTATCCGGTAAGCGGCAGGGTCGGAACAGGAGAGCGCACGAGGGAGCTTCCA
GGGGGAAACGCCTGGTATCTTTATAGTCCTGTCGGGTTTCGCCACCTCTGACTTGAGCGTCGATTTTTGT
GATGCTCGTCAGGGGGGCGGAGCCTATGGAAAAACGCCAGCAACGCGGCCTTTTTACGGTTCCTGGCCTT
TTGCTGGCCTTTTGCTCACATGT
