Features (pLannotate 1.2.2; 14 found; start..end, strand, type, name):
    573..1433    -  CDS            AmpR: β-lactamase; bla; confers resistance to ampicillin, carbenicillin, and related antibiotics
   1434..1538    -  promoter       AmpR promoter: bla
   1633..1668    +  CDS            rop (fragment): Rop protein, which maintains plasmids at low copy number; rop
   1770..1819    +  misc_feature   bom (fragment): basis of mobility region from pBR322
   1820..2275    -  rep_origin     f1 ori (sequence partly withheld): f1 bacteriophage origin of replication; arrow indicates direction of (+) strand synthesis
   2294..2345    +  misc_feature   bom (fragment): basis of mobility region from pBR322
   2350..2490    -  repeat_region  AAV2 ITR: inverted terminal repeat of adeno-associated virus serotype 2 inverted
   2608..2719    -  polyA_signal   bGH poly(A) signal: bovine growth hormone polyadenylation signal
   2736..2816    -  misc_feature   WPRE (fragment): woodchuck hepatitis virus posttranscriptional regulatory element
   2822..2979    -  misc_feature   WPRE (fragment): woodchuck hepatitis virus posttranscriptional regulatory element
   3019..3735    -  CDS            SYFP2: SYFP2 is a basic (constitutively fluorescent) yellow fluorescent protein published in 2006, derived from Aequorea victoria. It is reported to be a very rapidly-maturing monomer with moderate acid sensitivity.
   4467..4494    -  repeat_region  AAV2 ITR (fragment): inverted terminal repeat of adeno-associated virus serotype 2 inverted
   4523..4550    -  repeat_region  AAV2 ITR (fragment): inverted terminal repeat of adeno-associated virus serotype 2 inverted
   4623..402     -  rep_origin     ori (across the origin): high-copy-number ColE1/pMB1/pBR322/pUC origin of replication
>Addgene plasmid #230743 | AiP1947 - pAAV-AiE2490m-minBG-SYFP2-WPRE3-BGHpA | addgene full sequence | sequence record 466196 | Addgene NGS Result
CTTTCTCATAGCTCACGCTGTAGGTATCTCAGTTCGGTGTAGGTCGTTCGCTCCAAGCTGGGCTGTGTGC
ACGAACCCCCCGTTCAGCCCGACCGCTGCGCCTTATCCGGTAACTATCGTCTTGAGTCCAACCCGGTAAG
ACACGACTTATCGCCACTGGCAGCAGCCACTGGTAACAGGATTAGCAGAGCGAGGTATGTAGGCGGTGCT
ACAGAGTTCTTGAAGTGGTGGCCTAACTACGGCTACACTAGAAGAACAGTATTTGGTATCTGCGCTCTGC
TGAAGCCAGTTACCTTCGGAAAAAGAGTTGGTAGCTCTTGATCCGGCAAACAAACCACCGCTGGTAGCGG
TGGTTTTTTTGTTTGCAAGCAGCAGATTACGCGCAGAAAAAAAGGATCTCAAGAAGATCCTTTGATCTTT
TCTACGGGGTCTGACGCTCAGTGGAACGAAAACTCACGTTAAGGGATTTTGGTCATGAGATTATCAAAAA
GGATCTTCACCTAGATCCTTTTAAATTAAAAATGAAGTTTTAAATCAATCTAAAGTATATATGAGTAAAC
TTGGTCTGACAGTTACCAATGCTTAATCAGTGAGGCACCTATCTCAGCGATCTGTCTATTTCGTTCATCC
ATAGTTGCCTGACTCCCCGTCGTGTAGATAACTACGATACGGGAGGGCTTACCATCTGGCCCCAGTGCTG
CAATGATACCGCGAGACCCACGCTCACCGGCTCCAGATTTATCAGCAATAAACCAGCCAGCCGGAAGGGC
CGAGCGCAGAAGTGGTCCTGCAACTTTATCCGCCTCCATCCAGTCTATTAATTGTTGCCGGGAAGCTAGA
GTAAGTAGTTCGCCAGTTAATAGTTTGCGCAACGTTGTTGCCATTGCTACAGGCATCGTGGTGTCACGCT
CGTCGTTTGGTATGGCTTCATTCAGCTCCGGTTCCCAACGATCAAGGCGAGTTACATGATCCCCCATGTT
GTGCAAAAAAGCGGTTAGCTCCTTCGGTCCTCCGATCGTTGTCAGAAGTAAGTTGGCCGCAGTGTTATCA
CTCATGGTTATGGCAGCACTGCATAATTCTCTTACTGTCATGCCATCCGTAAGATGCTTTTCTGTGACTG
GTGAGTACTCAACCAAGTCATTCTGAGAATAGTGTATGCGGCGACCGAGTTGCTCTTGCCCGGCGTCAAT
ACGGGATAATACCGCGCCACATAGCAGAACTTTAAAAGTGCTCATCATTGGAAAACGTTCTTCGGGGCGA
AAACTCTCAAGGATCTTACCGCTGTTGAGATCCAGTTCGATGTAACCCACTCGTGCACCCAACTGATCTT
CAGCATCTTTTACTTTCACCAGCGTTTCTGGGTGAGCAAAAACAGGAAGGCAAAATGCCGCAAAAAAGGG
AATAAGGGCGACACGGAAATGTTGAATACTCATACTCTTCCTTTTTCAATATTATTGAAGCATTTATCAG
GGTTATTGTCTCATGAGCGGATACATATTTGAATGTATTTAGAAAAATAAACAAATAGGGGTTCCGCGCA
CATTTCCCCGAAAAGTGCCACCTGACGTCTAAGAAACCATTATTATCATGACATTAACCTATAAAAATAG
GCGTATCACGAGGCCCTTTCGTCTCGCGCGTTTCGGTGATGACGGTGAAAACCTCTGACACATGCAGCTC
CCGGAGACGGTCACAGCTTGTCTGTAAGCGGATGCCGGGAGCAGACAAGCCCGTCAGGGCGCGTCAGCGG
GTGTTGGCGGGTGTCGGGGCTGGCTTAACTATGCGGCATCAGAGCAGATTGTACTGAGAGTGCACCATAA
AATTGTAAACGTTAATATTTTGTTAAAATTCGCGTTAAATTTTTGTTAAATCAGCTCATTTTTTAACCAA
TAGACCGAAATCGGCAAAATCCCTTATAAATCAAAAGAATAGCCCGAGATAGAGT
[37 nt withheld, positions 1946-1982]
AAAGAACGTGGACTCCAACGTCAAAGG
[141 nt withheld, positions 2010-2150]
G
[46 nt withheld, positions 2152-2197]
A
[95 nt withheld, positions 2199-2293]
TATGCGGTGTGAAATACCGCACAGATGCGTAAGGAGAAAATACCGCATCAGGCGCCCCTGCAGGCAGCTG
CGCGCTCGCTCGCTCACTGAGGCCGCCCGGGCAAAGCCCGGGCGTCGGGCGACCTTTGGTCGCCCGGCCT
CAGTGAGCGAGCGAGCGCGCAGAGAGGGAGTGGCCAACTCCATCACTAGGGGTTCCTGCGGCCGCTCGGT
CCGCACGTGAGATCTCATGCCTGCTATTGTCTTCCCAATCCTCCCCCTTGCTGTCCTGCCCCACCCCACC
CCCCAGAATAGAATGACACCTACTCAGACAATGCGATGCAATTTCCTCATTTTATTAGGAAAGGACAGTG
GGAGTGGCACCTTCCAGGGTCAAGGAAGGCACGGGGGAGGGGCAAACAACAGATGGCTGGCAACTAGAAG
GCACAGTCGAAGATCTCTCGAGCCACGGAATTGTCAGTGCCCAACAGCCGAGCCCCTGTCCAGCAGCGGG
CAAGGCAGGCGGCGATGAGTTCCGCCGTGGCAAGAACTAACCAGGATTTATACAAGGAGGAGAAAATGAA
AGCCATACGGGAAGCAATAGCATGATACAAAGGCATTAAAGCAGCGTATCCACATAGCGTAAAAGGAGCA
ACATAGTTAAGAATACCAGTCAATCTTTCACAAATTTTGTAATCCAGAGGTTGATTATGATATCGAATTC
GCGGCCGCGGCGCGCCGTCGACTTACTTGTACAGCTCGTCCATGCCGAGAGTGATCCCGGCGGCGGTCAC
GAACTCCAGCAGGACCATGTGATCGCGCTTCTCGTTGGGGTCTTTGCTCAGCTTGGACTGGTAGCTCAGG
TAGTGGTTGTCGGGCAGCAGCACGGGGCCGTCGCCGATGGGGGTGTTCTGCTGGTAGTGGTCGGCGAGCT
GCACGCCGCCGTCCTCGATGTTGTGGCGGATCTTGAAGTTGGCCTTGATGCCGTTCTTCTGCTTGTCGGC
GGTGATATAGACGTTGTGGCTGTTGTAGTTGTACTCCAGCTTGTGCCCCAGGATGTTGCCGTCCTCCTTG
AAGTCGATGCCCTTCAGCTCGATGCGGTTCACCAGGGTGTCGCCCTCGAACTTCACCTCGGCGCGGGTCT
TGTAGTTGCCGTCGTCCTTGAAGAAGATGGTGCGCTCCTGGACGTAGCCTTCGGGCATGGCGGACTTGAA
GAAGTCGTGCTGCTTCATGTGGTCGGGGTAGCGGGCGAAGCACTGCACGCCGTAGCCCAGGGTGGTCACG
AGGGTGGGCCAGGGCACGGGCAGCTTGCCGGTGGTGCAGATCAGCTTCAGGGTCAGCTTGCCGTAGGTGG
CATCGCCCTCGCCCTCGCCGGACACGCTGAACTTGTGGCCGTTTACGTCGCCGTCCAGCTCGACCAGGAT
GGGCACCACCCCGGTGAACAGCTCCTCGCCCTTGCTCACCATGGTGGCGACCGGTAGCGCTAGCTTCGAA
AGATCTGGATCCCAGAAGCAAATGTAAGCAATAGATGGCTCTGCCCTGACTTTTATGCCCAGCCCGAGCT
CCGGAAAGCAATCACCGAAAAAGTAATTACGGGGCATGGGGGAGCATTTAGCGGAAGTCAGCACTAAGTC
TTCACTTACGGACCTGGTTTCTTGGTCAAATGGCAACTCGTTTACCTTTAGATCAAGTCATTTCTGAATA
ATCAACCAGAGCTAGAAATCTGTAGATGACAACCTAGGTCTGATGCGTTCTGACAGCACAGATGGCTGCC
GTCTGATTTGCATACTAACAAAGCTCTAGTGTAATTGAGTAATGCACCAGGGGGAAGGTGGCATCATTCC
CAAAGAAGGGAAATGTGATTTCTAAAACCACTTGGCACCAACCAAGTGACACTTTTCTCAGGCTCATTTA
AAAGTCTATTACAGGGCGTGGGGAGATGGTACAATGGGAAAAGTGCTGCTGGCCGGGCAAGCCTGAGGAC
TTGGGTTTGGATCCTCAGAACTCCGCGTAAAGCCAGACACAGCAGCATGCGTATATAAACCATAGCTTCA
AAGGCAAAAGGGGAGGCGGACACAGAGACCTTAAGATAACGGGCCAGCTAGTGTGGCATTATGCAGTTGC
AAACAAGAAACTATCTCAAACAAGGCGGATGCGGCCGCAGGAACCCCTAGTGATGGAGTTGGCCACTCCC
TCTCTGCGCGCTCGCTCGCTCACTGAGGCCGGGCGACCAAAGGTCGCCCGACGCCCGGGCGGCCTCAGTG
AGCGAGCGAGCGCGCAGCTGCCTGCAGGACATGTGAGCAAAAGGCCAGCAAAAGGCCAGGAACCGTAAAA
AGGCCGCGTTGCTGGCGTTTTTCCATAGGCTCCGCCCCCCTGACGAGCATCACAAAAATCGACGCTCAAG
TCAGAGGTGGCGAAACCCGACAGGACTATAAAGATACCAGGCGTTTCCCCCTGGAAGCTCCCTCGTGCGC
TCTCCTGTTCCGACCCTGCCGCTTACCGGATACCTGTCCGCCTTTCTCCCTTCGGGAAGCGTGGCG
